>Addgene plasmid #182540 | pDY1243-Fluorescent RADARS | addgene full sequence | sequence record 358634 | Addgene NGS Result
CTGATGCCGCATAGTTAAGCCAGTATCTGCTCCCTGCTTGTGTGTTGGAGGTCGCTGAGTAGTGCGCGAG
CAAAATTTAAGCTACAACAAGGCAAGGCTTGACCGACAATTGCATGAAGAATCTGCTTAGGGTTAGGCGT
TTTGCGCTGCTTCGCGATGTACGGGCCAGATATACGCGTTGACATTGATTATTGACTAGTTATTAATAGT
AATCAATTACGGGGTCATTAGTTCATAGCCCATATATGGAGTTCCGCGTTACATAACTTACGGTAAATGG
CCCGCCTGGCTGACCGCCCAACGACCCCCGCCCATTGACGTCAATAATGACGTATGTTCCCATAGTAACG
CCAATAGGGACTTTCCATTGACGTCAATGGGTGGAGTATTTACGGTAAACTGCCCACTTGGCAGTACATC
AAGTGTATCATATGCCAAGTACGCCCCCTATTGACGTCAATGACGGTAAATGGCCCGCCTGGCATTATGC
CCAGTACATGACCTTATGGGACTTTCCTACTTGGCAGTACATCTACGTATTAGTCATCGCTATTACCATG
GTGATGCGGTTTTGGCAGTACATCAATGGGCGTGGATAGCGGTTTGACTCACGGGGATTTCCAAGTCTCC
ACCCCATTGACGTCAATGGGAGTTTGTTTTGGCACCAAAATCAACGGGACTTTCCAAAATGTCGTAACAA
CTCCGCCCCATTGACGCAAATGGGCGGTAGGCGTGTACGGTGGGAGGTCTATATAAGCAGAGCTCTCTGG
CTAACTAGAGAACCCACTGCTTACTGGCTTATCGAAATTAATACGACTCACTATAGGGAGACCCAAGCTG
GCTAGCGTTTAAACTTAAGCTTATGGTGAGCAAGGGCGAGGAGGATAACATGGCCATCATCAAGGAGTTC
ATGCGCTTCAAGGTGCACATGGAGGGCTCCGTGAACGGCCACGAGTTCGAGATCGAGGGCGAGGGCGAGG
GCCGCCCCTACGAGGGCACCCAGACCGCCAAGCTGAAGGTGACCAAGGGTGGCCCCCTGCCCTTCGCCTG
GGACATCCTGTCCCCTCAGTTCATGTACGGCTCCAAGGCCTACGTGAAGCACCCCGCCGACATCCCCGAC
TACTTGAAGCTGTCCTTCCCCGAGGGCTTCAAGTGGGAGCGCGTGATGAACTTCGAGGACGGCGGCGTGG
TGACCGTGACCCAGGACTCCTCCCTGCAGGACGGCGAGTTCATCTACAAGGTGAAGCTGCGCGGCACCAA
CTTCCCCTCCGACGGCCCCGTAATGCAGAAGAAGACCATGGGCTGGGAGGCCTCCTCCGAGCGGATGTAC
CCCGAGGACGGCGCCCTGAAGGGCGAGATCAAGCAGAGGCTGAAGCTGAAGGACGGCGGCCACTACGACG
CTGAGGTCAAGACCACCTACAAGGCCAAGAAGCCCGTGCAGCTGCCCGGCGCCTACAACGTCAACATCAA
GTTGGACATCACCTCCCACAACGAGGACTACACCATCGTGGAACAGTACGAACGCGCCGAGGGCCGCCAC
TCCACCGGCGGCATGGACGAGCTGTACAAGCCCGGTGCAGATGGTACCGGCAGCTGAGACGCTGGGACCG
TCTCAGGCAGCGAGGGCAGAGGAAGTCTTCTAACATGCGGTGACGTGGAGGAGAATCCCGGCCCTATGGT
CAGCAAAGGCGAAGAAGACAACATGGCATCACTGCCAGCGACACACGAACTTCATATTTTCGGCTCCATC
AATGGTGTGGACTTCGATATGGTTGGACAGGGTACTGGGAACCCTAACGATGGATATGAGGAGTTGAACT
TGAAGAGTACCAAGGGCGATCTTCAGTTTTCACCTTGGATTCTCGTACCTCATATAGGTTATGGCTTTCA
TCAATATCTGCCCTATCCTGACGGTATGTCACCTTTCCAAGCAGCTATGGTTGACGGGAGCGGTTATCAG
GTTCACCGGACAATGCAGTTTGAAGATGGAGCCTCTTTGACCGTAAATTATCGGTATACTTATGAGGGCA
GCCATATTAAAGGCGAGGCTCAAGTTAAGGGGACTGGGTTCCCCGCGGATGGTCCCGTAATGACAAACAG
TCTGACGGCTGCAGACTGGTGCCGCTCTAAGAAGACATATCCAAATGACAAGACGATTATTAGCACTTTC
AAGTGGTCATACACTACAGGAAATGGTAAACGCTATAGGAGCACTGCCCGGACCACGTATACTTTCGCGA
AGCCGATGGCGGCAAATTATTTGAAAAACCAACCGATGTATGTGTTCAGAAAGACAGAACTCAAGCATTC
TAAAACTGAACTGAACTTCAAAGAGTGGCAGAAAGCCTTTACTGATGTAATGGGCATGGACGAACTCTAT
AAGTAAGCGGCCGCTCGAGTCTAGAGGGCCCGTTTAAACCCGCTGATCAGCCTCGACTGTGCCTTCTAGT
TGCCAGCCATCTGTTGTTTGCCCCTCCCCCGTGCCTTCCTTGACCCTGGAAGGTGCCACTCCCACTGTCC
TTTCCTAATAAAATGAGGAAATTGCATCGCATTGTCTGAGTAGGTGTCATTCTATTCTGGGGGGTGGGGT
GGGGCAGGACAGCAAGGGGGAGGATTGGGAAGACAATAGCAGGCATGCTGGGGATGCGGTGGGCTCTATG
GCTTCTGAGGCGGAAAGAACCAGCTGGGGCTCTAGGGGGTATCCCC
[124 nt withheld, positions 2707-2830]
C
[91 nt withheld, positions 2832-2922]
A
[49 nt withheld, positions 2924-2972]
CCTTTGACGTTGGAGTCCACGTTCTTT
[37 nt withheld, positions 3000-3036]
ACCCTATCTCGGTCTATTCTTTTGATTTATAAGGGATTTTGCCGATTTCGGCCTATTGGTTAAAAAATGA
GCTGATTTAACAAAAATTTAACGCGAATTAATTCTGTGGAATGTGTGTCAGTTAGGGTGTGGAAAGTCCC
CAGGCTCCCCAGCAGGCAGAAGTATGCAAAGCATGCATCTCAATTAGTCAGCAACCAGGTGTGGAAAGTC
CCCAGGCTCCCCAGCAGGCAGAAGTATGCAAAGCATGCATCTCAATTAGTCAGCAACCATAGTCCCGCCC
CTAACTCCGCCCATCCCGCCCCTAACTCCGCCCAGTTCCGCCCATTCTCCGCCCCATGGCTGACTAATTT
TTTTTATTTATGCAGAGGCCGAGGCCGCCTCTGCCTCTGAGCTATTCCAGAAGTAGTGAGGAGGCTTTTT
TGGAGGCCTAGGCTTTTGCAAAAAGCTCCCGGGAGCTTGTATATCCATTTTCGGATCTGATCAAGAGACA
GGATGAGGATCGTTTCGCATGATTGAACAAGATGGATTGCACGCAGGTTCTCCGGCCGCTTGGGTGGAGA
GGCTATTCGGCTATGACTGGGCACAACAGACAATCGGCTGCTCTGATGCCGCCGTGTTCCGGCTGTCAGC
GCAGGGGCGCCCGGTTCTTTTTGTCAAGACCGACCTGTCCGGTGCCCTGAATGAACTGCAGGACGAGGCA
GCGCGGCTATCGTGGCTGGCCACGACGGGCGTTCCTTGCGCAGCTGTGCTCGACGTTGTCACTGAAGCGG
GAAGGGACTGGCTGCTATTGGGCGAAGTGCCGGGGCAGGATCTCCTGTCATCTCACCTTGCTCCTGCCGA
GAAAGTATCCATCATGGCTGATGCAATGCGGCGGCTGCATACGCTTGATCCGGCTACCTGCCCATTCGAC
CACCAAGCGAAACATCGCATCGAGCGAGCACGTACTCGGATGGAAGCCGGTCTTGTCGATCAGGATGATC
TGGACGAAGAGCATCAGGGGCTCGCGCCAGCCGAACTGTTCGCCAGGCTCAAGGCGCGCATGCCCGACGG
CGAGGATCTCGTCGTGACCCATGGCGATGCCTGCTTGCCGAATATCATGGTGGAAAATGGCCGCTTTTCT
GGATTCATCGACTGTGGCCGGCTGGGTGTGGCGGACCGCTATCAGGACATAGCGTTGGCTACCCGTGATA
TTGCTGAAGAGCTTGGCGGCGAATGGGCTGACCGCTTCCTCGTGCTTTACGGTATCGCCGCTCCCGATTC
GCAGCGCATCGCCTTCTATCGCCTTCTTGACGAGTTCTTCTGAGCGGGACTCTGGGGTTCGAAATGACCG
ACCAAGCGACGCCCAACCTGCCATCACGAGATTTCGATTCCACCGCCGCCTTCTATGAAAGGTTGGGCTT
CGGAATCGTTTTCCGGGACGCCGGCTGGATGATCCTCCAGCGCGGGGATCTCATGCTGGAGTTCTTCGCC
CACCCCAACTTGTTTATTGCAGCTTATAATGGTTACAAATAAAGCAATAGCATCACAAATTTCACAAATA
AAGCATTTTTTTCACTGCATTCTAGTTGTGGTTTGTCCAAACTCATCAATGTATCTTATCATGTCTGTAT
ACCGTCGACCTCTAGCTAGAGCTTGGCGTAATCATGGTCATAGCTGTTTCCTGTGTGAAATTGTTATCCG
CTCACAATTCCACACAACATACGAGCCGGAAGCATAAAGTGTAAAGCCTGGGGTGCCTAATGAGTGAGCT
AACTCACATTAATTGCGTTGCGCTCACTGCCCGCTTTCCAGTCGGGAAACCTGTCGTGCCAGCTGCATTA
ATGAATCGGCCAACGCGCGGGGAGAGGCGGTTTGCGTATTGGGCGCTCTTCCGCTTCCTCGCTCACTGAC
TCGCTGCGCTCGGTCGTTCGGCTGCGGCGAGCGGTATCAGCTCACTCAAAGGCGGTAATACGGTTATCCA
CAGAATCAGGGGATAACGCAGGAAAGAACATGTGAGCAAAAGGCCAGCAAAAGGCCAGGAACCGTAAAAA
GGCCGCGTTGCTGGCGTTTTTCCATAGGCTCCGCCCCCCTGACGAGCATCACAAAAATCGACGCTCAAGT
CAGAGGTGGCGAAACCCGACAGGACTATAAAGATACCAGGCGTTTCCCCCTGGAAGCTCCCTCGTGCGCT
CTCCTGTTCCGACCCTGCCGCTTACCGGATACCTGTCCGCCTTTCTCCCTTCGGGAAGCGTGGCGCTTTC
TCATAGCTCACGCTGTAGGTATCTCAGTTCGGTGTAGGTCGTTCGCTCCAAGCTGGGCTGTGTGCACGAA
CCCCCCGTTCAGCCCGACCGCTGCGCCTTATCCGGTAACTATCGTCTTGAGTCCAACCCGGTAAGACACG
ACTTATCGCCACTGGCAGCAGCCACTGGTAACAGGATTAGCAGAGCGAGGTATGTAGGCGGTGCTACAGA
GTTCTTGAAGTGGTGGCCTAACTACGGCTACACTAGAAGAACAGTATTTGGTATCTGCGCTCTGCTGAAG
CCAGTTACCTTCGGAAAAAGAGTTGGTAGCTCTTGATCCGGCAAACAAACCACCGCTGGTAGCGGTGGTT
TTTTTGTTTGCAAGCAGCAGATTACGCGCAGAAAAAAAGGATCTCAAGAAGATCCTTTGATCTTTTCTAC
GGGGTCTGACGCTCAGTGGAACGAAAACTCACGTTAAGGGATTTTGGTCATGAGATTATCAAAAAGGATC
TTCACCTAGATCCTTTTAAATTAAAAATGAAGTTTTAAATCAATCTAAAGTATATATGAGTAAACTTGGT
CTGACAGTTACCAATGCTTAATCAGTGAGGCACCTATCTCAGCGATCTGTCTATTTCGTTCATCCATAGT
TGCCTGACTCCCCGTCGTGTAGATAACTACGATACGGGAGGGCTTACCATCTGGCCCCAGTGCTGCAATG
ATACCGCGAGACCCACGCTCACCGGCTCCAGATTTATCAGCAATAAACCAGCCAGCCGGAAGGGCCGAGC
GCAGAAGTGGTCCTGCAACTTTATCCGCCTCCATCCAGTCTATTAATTGTTGCCGGGAAGCTAGAGTAAG
TAGTTCGCCAGTTAATAGTTTGCGCAACGTTGTTGCCATTGCTACAGGCATCGTGGTGTCACGCTCGTCG
TTTGGTATGGCTTCATTCAGCTCCGGTTCCCAACGATCAAGGCGAGTTACATGATCCCCCATGTTGTGCA
AAAAAGCGGTTAGCTCCTTCGGTCCTCCGATCGTTGTCAGAAGTAAGTTGGCCGCAGTGTTATCACTCAT
GGTTATGGCAGCACTGCATAATTCTCTTACTGTCATGCCATCCGTAAGATGCTTTTCTGTGACTGGTGAG
TACTCAACCAAGTCATTCTGAGAATAGTGTATGCGGCGACCGAGTTGCTCTTGCCCGGCGTCAATACGGG
ATAATACCGCGCCACATAGCAGAACTTTAAAAGTGCTCATCATTGGAAAACGTTCTTCGGGGCGAAAACT
CTCAAGGATCTTACCGCTGTTGAGATCCAGTTCGATGTAACCCACTCGTGCACCCAACTGATCTTCAGCA
TCTTTTACTTTCACCAGCGTTTCTGGGTGAGCAAAAACAGGAAGGCAAAATGCCGCAAAAAAGGGAATAA
GGGCGACACGGAAATGTTGAATACTCATACTCTTCCTTTTTCAATATTATTGAAGCATTTATCAGGGTTA
TTGTCTCATGAGCGGATACATATTTGAATGTATTTAGAAAAATAAACAAATAGGGGTTCCGCGCACATTT
CCCCGAAAAGTGCCACCTGACGTCGACGGATCGGGAGATCTCCCGATCCCCTATGGTGCACTCTCAGTAC
AATCTGCT
Features (pLannotate 1.2.2; 21 found; start..end, strand, type, name):
    181..560     +  enhancer       CMV enhancer: human cytomegalovirus immediate early enhancer
    561..764     +  promoter       CMV promoter: human cytomegalovirus (CMV) immediate early promoter
    760..793     +  LTR            5' LTR (truncated) (fragment): truncated 5' long terminal repeat (LTR) from HIV-1
    809..827     +  promoter       T7 promoter: promoter for bacteriophage T7 RNA polymerase
    863..1570    +  CDS            mCherry: mCherry is a basic (constitutively fluorescent) red fluorescent protein published in 2004, derived from Discosoma sp.. It is reported to be a very rapidly-maturing monomer with low acid sensitivity.
   1676..2383    +  CDS            mNeonGreen: mNeonGreen is a basic (constitutively fluorescent) green/yellow fluorescent protein published in 2013, derived from Branchiostoma lanceolatum. It is reported to be a very rapidly-maturing monomer with moderate acid sensitivity.
   2437..2661    +  polyA_signal   bGH poly(A) signal: bovine growth hormone polyadenylation signal
   2665..2686    +  promoter       SV40 promoter (fragment): SV40 enhancer and early promoter
   2707..3135    +  rep_origin     f1 ori (sequence partly withheld): f1 bacteriophage origin of replication; arrow indicates direction of (+) strand synthesis
   3149..3478    +  promoter       SV40 promoter: SV40 enhancer and early promoter
   3545..4336    +  CDS            neo: KKA2_KLEPN - Also known as kan, nptII. Experimental evidence at protein level: Swiss-Prot protein existence level 1. Resistance to kanamycin, neomycin, paromomycin, ribostamycin, butirosin and gentamicin B. From Klebsiella pneumoniae.
   4360..4518    +  CDS            ble (fragment): BLE_KLEPN - Experimental evidence at protein level: Swiss-Prot protein existence level 1. Binding protein with a strong affinity to the bleomycin family of antibiotics. Binds to CL990; an antimitotic-antibiotic compound. From Klebsiella pneumoniae.
   4513..4634    +  polyA_signal   SV40 poly(A) signal: SV40 polyadenylation signal
   4707..4723    -  protein_bind   lac operator: The lac repressor binds to the lac operator to inhibit transcription in E. coli. This inhibition can be relieved by adding lactose or isopropyl-β-D-thiogalactopyranoside (IPTG). lac repressor encoded by lacI
   4731..4761    -  promoter       lac promoter: promoter for the E. coli lac operon
   4776..4797    -  protein_bind   CAP binding site: CAP binding activates transcription in the presence of cAMP. E. coli catabolite activator protein
   4810..4902    -  CDS            lacI (fragment): lac repressor; lacI; The lac repressor binds to the lac operator to inhibit transcription in E. coli. This inhibition can be relieved by adding lactose or isopropyl-β-D-thiogalactopyranoside (IPTG).
   5085..5673    -  rep_origin     ori: high-copy-number ColE1/pMB1/pBR322/pUC origin of replication
   5844..6704    -  CDS            AmpR: β-lactamase; bla; confers resistance to ampicillin, carbenicillin, and related antibiotics
   6705..6809    -  promoter       AmpR promoter: bla
   6868..26      -  misc_feature   bom (fragment) (across the origin): basis of mobility region from pBR322
