[The description below was written by a language model from this plasmid's Addgene catalogue record and pLannotate feature annotations shown in this document.]
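Description:
pDY1243-Fluorescent RADARS is a 6.9 kb mammalian expression plasmid that carries a fluorescent version of the RADARS RNA sensor, with mCherry as an internal control gene. The catalogue lists the backbone as pBR322. The annotated features match this origin family, showing a high-copy ColE1/pMB1-type origin and a fragment of the pBR322 bom region. Bacterial selection is by ampicillin through the AmpR (β-lactamase) gene and its own promoter. The plasmid also contains an f1 phage origin and an SV40 early promoter driving the neo gene with an SV40 poly(A) signal. This cassette would normally allow G418 selection in mammalian cells, although the record does not mention such use. Short lac promoter/operator, lacI and ble fragments appear to be leftovers from the vector's construction.

The payload is a single transcription unit driven by the CMV enhancer and immediate-early promoter, with a T7 promoter just upstream of the coding region. It encodes mCherry followed by mNeonGreen and ends in the bGH polyadenylation signal. About 100 nt separate the two reading frames and are not annotated. In the RADARS design, a guide sequence complementary to a target RNA and containing a stop codon normally sits in this position, but the record does not describe this segment or name a target transcript. In that design, hybridisation of the guide to the target RNA recruits ADAR, which edits the stop codon and allows translation of the downstream payload. mCherry would then report transfection and expression constitutively, while mNeonGreen would report sensor activation, giving a ratiometric fluorescence readout in mammalian cells.
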