Addgene plasmid #182540: pDY1243-Fluorescent RADARS
Purpose: Express Fluorescent RADARS in bicistronic vector with mCherry as control gene
Depositing lab: Omar Abudayyeh & Jonathan Gootenberg. Depositing organization: Massachusetts Institute of Technology. Publication: Programmable eukaryotic protein synthesis with RNA sensors by harnessing ADAR. Jiang K, Koob J, Chen XD, Krajeski RN, Zhang Y, Volf V, Zhou W, Sgrizzi SR, Villiger L, Gootenberg JS, Chen F, Abudayyeh OO. Nat Biotechnol. 2022 Oct 27. pii: 10.1038/s41587-022-01534-5. doi: 10.1038/s41587-022-01534-5. PubMed 36302988.
Backbone
  Vector backbone: pBR322
  Backbone manufacturer: NEB
  Vector type: Mammalian Expression
Growth in bacteria
  Bacterial resistance: Ampicillin, 100 μg/mL
  Growth temperature: 37°C
  Growth strain: NEB Stable
  Copy number: High Copy
Gene/Insert
  Gene/Insert name: mNeon
  GenBank ID: LC279210.1
  Promoter: CMV
  Cloning method: Gibson Cloning
  Sequencing primers: 5′ cacaacgaggactacaccatcgtg; 3′ gtcttcttcgcctttgctgaccat
Terms and licenses: Academic/Nonprofit Terms; Industry Terms: Not Available to Industry
Depositor comments: Please visit https://doi.org/10.1101/2022.01.26.477951 for bioRxiv preprint.
How to cite: pDY1243-Fluorescent RADARS was a gift from Omar Abudayyeh & Jonathan Gootenberg (Addgene plasmid # 182540 ; http://n2t.net/addgene:182540 ; RRID:Addgene_182540)
